Addgene plasmid #62280: pJZC504
Purpose: PCP-VP64 fusion
Depositing lab: Wendell Lim & Stanley Qi. Depositing organization: University of California, San Francisco (UCSF). Publication: Engineering Complex Synthetic Transcriptional Programs with CRISPR RNA Scaffolds. Zalatan JG, Lee ME, Almeida R, Gilbert LA, Whitehead EH, La Russa M, Tsai JC, Weissman JS, Dueber JE, Qi LS, Lim WA. Cell. 2014 Dec 18. pii: S0092-8674(14)01570-0. doi: 10.1016/j.cell.2014.11.052. PubMed 25533786.
Backbone
  Vector backbone: pNH603
  Vector type: Yeast Expression
  Selectable markers: HIS3
Growth in bacteria
  Bacterial resistance: Ampicillin, 100 μg/mL
  Growth temperature: 37°C
  Growth strain: Stbl3
  Copy number: Unknown
Gene/Insert
  Gene/Insert name: PCP-VP64 (alt name: PCP RNA binding protein fused to VP64)
  Promoter: pAdh
  Tag / fusion protein: VP64 (C terminal on insert)
  Cloning method: Gibson Cloning
  Sequencing primers: 5′ TTTCTGCACAATATTTCAAGC
Terms and licenses: Academic/Nonprofit Terms; Industry Terms: Not Available to Industry
How to cite: pJZC504 was a gift from Wendell Lim & Stanley Qi (Addgene plasmid # 62280 ; http://n2t.net/addgene:62280 ; RRID:Addgene_62280)
