[The description below was written by a language model from this plasmid's Addgene catalogue record and pLannotate feature annotations shown in this document.]
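Description:
pJZC504 is a yeast expression plasmid built on the pNH603 backbone that produces a PCP-VP64 fusion protein in Saccharomyces cerevisiae. It is propagated in E. coli through a high-copy ColE1/pUC-type origin with ampicillin selection (AmpR under its own bla promoter), and it also retains an f1 origin plus pBluescript-style remnants: lac promoter/operator, a lacZα fragment, and flanking T3 and T7 promoters. Yeast selection relies on a HIS3 marker with its own promoter. The feature table shows no 2μ or CEN/ARS yeast replication origin. It does show genomic fragments from the region around HIS3 (MRM1/PET56 and DED1) on either side of the marker and expression cassette. This layout is consistent with an integrating vector targeted to the HIS3 locus, although the record does not state this explicitly. Small URA3, rop and bom fragments appear to be leftovers from the backbone.

The payload is driven by the constitutive S. cerevisiae ADH1 promoter and encodes the coat protein of Pseudomonas phage PP7 (PCP), an RNA-binding protein that recognises a specific PP7 RNA hairpin. PCP is fused at its C terminus to VP64, a tetrameric repeat of the minimal herpes simplex virus VP16 activation domain. The annotation software detected only a short piece of VP64, but the catalogue entry describes it as the C-terminal fusion partner. No terminator for the cassette is annotated.

According to the associated publication title, the plasmid belongs to a system for building synthetic transcriptional programs with CRISPR RNA scaffolds. In such a system, guide RNAs extended with PP7 hairpins would recruit PCP-VP64 to target loci to activate transcription. The guide RNA and Cas9 components are not present on this plasmid.
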