Features (pLannotate 1.2.2; 27 found; start..end, strand, type, name):
     37..264     -  CDS            MRM1 (fragment): MRM1_YEAST - Also known as PET56 From Saccharomyces cerevisiae (strain ATCC 204508 / S288c) (Baker's yeast).
    314..501     +  promoter       HIS3 promoter: S. cerevisiae HIS3
    607..1242    +  CDS            HIS3: HIS7_YEAST - Experimental evidence at protein level: Swiss-Prot protein existence level 1. From Saccharomyces cerevisiae (strain ATCC 204508 / S288c) (Baker's yeast).
   1729..1923    +  CDS            DED1 (fragment): DED1_CANGA - Protein inferred from homology: Swiss-Prot protein existence level 3. ATP-binding RNA helicase involved in translation initiation. Remodels RNA in response to ADP and ATP concentrations by facilitating disruption, but also formation of RNA duplexes (By similarity). From Candida glabrata (strain ATCC 2001 / CBS 138 / JCM 3761 / NBRC 0622 / NRRL Y-65) (Yeast) (Torulopsis glabrata).
   2008..2346    +  CDS            YO085_YEAST: Protein predicted: Swiss-Prot protein existence level 4. From Saccharomyces cerevisiae (strain ATCC 204508 / S288c) (Baker's yeast).
   3019..3415    +  promoter       ADH1 promoter: S. cerevisiae ADH1; promoter for alcohol dehydrogenase 1
   3473..3835    +  CDS            COAT_BPPP7: Experimental evidence at protein level: Swiss-Prot protein existence level 1. Forms the phage shell; binds to the phage RNA. From Pseudomonas phage PP7 (Bacteriophage PP7).
   3975..4000    +  CDS            VP64 (fragment): tetrameric repeat of the minimal activation domain of herpes simplex virus VP16 (Beerli et al., 1998)
   4008..4033    -  misc_feature   MCS (fragment): pBluescript multiple cloning site
   4721..5035    +  CDS            YO201_YEAST (fragment): Protein uncertain: Swiss-Prot protein existence level 5. From Saccharomyces cerevisiae (strain ATCC 204508 / S288c) (Baker's yeast).
   5031..5228    +  CDS            DED1 (fragment): DED1_YEAST - Also known as SPP81. Experimental evidence at protein level: Swiss-Prot protein existence level 1. ATP-binding RNA helicase involved in translation initiation. Remodels RNA in response to ADP and ATP concentrations by facilitating disruption, but also formation of RNA duplexes. Has weak ATP-dependent affinity for dsRNA, but strong ATP-dependent affinity for ssRNA. Acts as a virus host factor involved in the replication of the MBV and the L-A viruses by promoting the negative-strand RNA synthesis. May be involved in recognition of the preinitiation complex and DNA binding of the RN
   5310..5328    -  promoter       T7 promoter: promoter for bacteriophage T7 RNA polymerase
   5331..5488    +  CDS            lacZα (fragment): LacZα fragment of β-galactosidase; lacZ fragment
   5492..5920    +  rep_origin     f1 ori (sequence partly withheld): f1 bacteriophage origin of replication; arrow indicates direction of (+) strand synthesis
   5948..5999    -  misc_feature   bom (fragment): basis of mobility region from pBR322
   6055..6147    -  CDS            URA3 (fragment): PYRF_YEAST - Experimental evidence at protein level: Swiss-Prot protein existence level 1. From Saccharomyces cerevisiae (strain ATCC 204508 / S288c) (Baker's yeast).
   6147..6279    -  promoter       URA3 promoter (fragment): S. cerevisiae URA3
   6287..6336    -  misc_feature   bom (fragment): basis of mobility region from pBR322
   6438..6473    -  CDS            rop (fragment): Rop protein, which maintains plasmids at low copy number; rop
   6585..6689    +  promoter       AmpR promoter: bla
   6690..7550    +  CDS            AmpR: β-lactamase; bla; confers resistance to ampicillin, carbenicillin, and related antibiotics
   7721..8309    +  rep_origin     ori: high-copy-number ColE1/pMB1/pBR322/pUC origin of replication
   8492..8584    +  CDS            lacI (fragment): lac repressor; lacI; The lac repressor binds to the lac operator to inhibit transcription in E. coli. This inhibition can be relieved by adding lactose or isopropyl-β-D-thiogalactopyranoside (IPTG).
   8597..8618    +  protein_bind   CAP binding site: CAP binding activates transcription in the presence of cAMP. E. coli catabolite activator protein
   8633..8663    +  promoter       lac promoter: promoter for the E. coli lac operon
   8671..8687    +  protein_bind   lac operator: The lac repressor binds to the lac operator to inhibit transcription in E. coli. This inhibition can be relieved by adding lactose or isopropyl-β-D-thiogalactopyranoside (IPTG). lac repressor encoded by lacI
   8732..8750    +  promoter       T3 promoter: promoter for bacteriophage T3 RNA polymerase
>Addgene plasmid #62280 | pJZC504 | depositor full sequence | sequence record 102114 | pJZC504 sequence 8762 bps
GGCCGGCCATTTAAATGTTTAAACGGCCACGCTGGCCGCTGCACGGTCCTGTTCCCTAGCATGTACGTGA
GCGTATTTCCTTTTAAACCACGACGCTTTGTCTTCATTCAACGTTTCCCATTGTTTTTTTCTACTATTGC
TTTGCTGTGGGAAAAACTTATCGAAAGATGACGACTTTTTCTTAATTCTCGTTTTAAGAGCTTGGTGAGC
GCTAGGAGTCACTGCCAGGTATCGTTTGAACACGGCATTAGTCAGGGAAGTCATAACACAGTCCTTTCCC
GCAATTTTCTTTTTCTATTACTCTTGGCCTCCTCTAGTACACTCTATATTTTTTTATGCCTCGGTAATGA
TTTTCATTTTTTTTTTTCCACCTAGCGGATGACTCTTTTTTTTTCTTAGCGATTGGCATTATCACATAAT
GAATTATACATTATATAAAGTAATGTGATTTCTTCGAAGAATATACTAAAAAATGAGCAGGCAAGATAAA
CGAAGGCAAAGAGGCTCTATATGTATATAAAGCTGCGGATGCCTTCTGATTTAATCTAGTTCTAGTTTAC
TTCAGGTTTACTTAAAGTTGAGATAATTGAAGCAAAGAGAAGCATCGAGCAAAGGATGGCGTTTGTTAAG
AGGGTTACGCAGGAGACGAATATACAGCTGGCGCTGGATCTTGACGGTGGGTCTGTTTCTGTACGGGAGA
GCATACTGGGCAAGGAATATGCTAGTGGTGATGGGCAGACCATCCATGTGCACACTGGAGTTGGGTTTTT
GGACCACATGTTGACTGCGCTGGCGAAGCATGGCGGGTGGTCTCTGATCCTGGAGTGTATAGGGGACTTG
CACATCGATGACCACCACACTGTTGAGGACTGTGGGATTGCGCTGGGCCAAGCGTTCAAGGAGGCGCTTG
GCTCCGTGCGTGGTATCAAGAGGTTCGGGCATGGGTTTGCACCACTGGACGAGGCGCTGAGCCGCGCTGT
GGTTGACTTCTCCAATAGGCCTTTCGCCGTGGTGGAGCTGGGCCTGAAGCGAGAACGCATAGGCCAGCTA
TCCACAGAGATGATCCCGCACTTCTTGGAGAGTTTCGCCACTGAGGCGCGTATCACCATGCATGTGGACT
GTCTGCGGGGCACCAACGACCACCACCGCTCCGAATCAGCTTTCAAGGCGCTCGCCATCGCCATCAGAGA
GGCAAGAACACCTACGGGTCGCGATGACGTTCCATCCACTAAGGGTGTCCTAGCATAGAACACAGCCCAC
AGCTACCACCATCAACAATATTTATATAGATAACGTACACATAGAAATCACACAAACAGAGTATTTATTC
TTAACTACATGAACTACCATCAGACCGTCTGGGCCACTATATAATGTGCTATTCATAAACGTGATCACTC
TACGTAGCAGGCGACCCCAGGTGAAAATTTTTCAGCGAGCTGCCAGATTGTCAGGTGAAAAACTGAAAAA
AACTTCTGGGCGATGAGCTTGTGGCGGGAAATTAAGTATATAAAGCAGTTAGTTTCTTCTGCTTCTTGTG
GTTCTGGGTATTCTTGTAATATTTGGAATAATAGAAAACCAAGACTACTGCCTTTCTTTTCATATTATAG
AGGAAGAAATACGCACGAACACGATATAGAGGTAAATTTTTTGCAAAAAGATACCAAACTATAAAAGAAA
TAGAAGACTAAACTACAAAAAATAAAGAAAGTAATACATATATCCAATATGACTGAGTTAGCAGAGCAAG
TTTCCATGCCTGAAGGGCAACAAAGACGTGGTGGTTACGTTCCACCTCACATCCGTAACGGTGGTGGCAG
AAGAGGCGATTCTGCTCCTCGTGGTGGTTTCAACAACGGTGGCGGCCGTGGTGGTTTCTTCAGAAACAAC
GGTGACCGTGGTGGATTCGGCTTTGGGTACCGGGCCCTAAAACAAGAAGAGGGTTGACTACATCACGATG
AGGGGGATCGAAGAAATGATGGTAAATGAAATAGGAAATCAAGGAGCATGAAGGCAAAAGACAAATATAA
GGGTCGAACGAAAAATAAAGTGAAAAGTGTTGATATGATGTATTTGGCTTTGCGGCGCCGAAAAAACGAG
TTTACGCAATTGCACAATCATGCTGACTCTGTGGCGGACCCGCGCTCTTGCCGGCCCGGCGATAACGCTG
GGCGTGAGGCTGTGCCCGGCGGAGTTTTTTGCGCCTGCATTTTCCAAGGTTTACCCTGCGCTAAGGGGCG
AGATTGGAGAAGCAATAAGAATGCCGGTTGGGGTTGCGATGATGACGACCACGACAACTGGTGTCATTAT
TTAAGTTGCCGAAAGAACCTGAGTGCATTTGCAACATGAGTATACTAGAAGAATGAGCCAAGACTTGCGA
GACGCGAGTTTGCCGGTGGTGCGAACAATAGAGCGACCATGACCTTGAAGGTGAGACGCGCATAACCGCT
AGAGTACTTTGAAGAGGAAACAGCAATAGGGTTGCTACCAGTATAAATAGACAGGTACATACAACACTGG
AAATGGTTGTCTGTTTGAGTACGCTTTCAATTCATTTGGGTGTGCACTTTATTATGTTACAATATGGAAG
GGAACTTTACACTTCTCCTATGCACATATATTAATTAAAGTCCAATGCTAGTAGAGAAGGGGGGTAACAC
CCCTCCGCGCTCTTTTCCGATTTTTTTCTAAACCGTGGAATATTTCGGATATCCTTTTGTTGTTTCCGGG
TGTACAATATGGACTTCCTCTTTTCTGGCAACCAAACCCATACATCGGGATTCCTATAATACCTTCGTTG
GTCTCCCTAACATGTAGGTGGCGGAGGGGAGATATACAATAGAACAGATACCAGACAGGACATAATGGGC
TAAACAAGACTACACCAATTACACTGCCTCATTGATGGTGGTACATAACGAACTAATACTGTAGCCCTAG
ACTTGATAGCCATCATCATATCGAAGTTTCACTACCCTTTTTCCATTTGCCATCTATTGAAGTAATAATA
GGCGCATGCAACTTCTTTTCTTTTTTTTTCTTTTCTCTCTCCCCCGTTGTTGTCTCACCATATCCGCAAT
GACAAAAAAATGATGGAAGACACTAAAGGAAAAAATTAACGACAAAGACAGCACCAACAGATGTCGTTGT
TCCAGAGCTGATGAGGGGTATCTCGAAGCACACGAAACTTTTTCCTTCCTTCATTCACGCACACTACTCT
CTAATGAGCAACGGTATACGGCCTTCCTTCCAGTTACTTGAATTTGAAATAAAAAAAAGTTTGCTGTCTT
GCTATCAAGTATAAATAGACCTGCAATTATTAATCTTTTGTTTCCTCGTCATTGTTCTCGTTCCCTTTCT
TCCTTGTTTCTTTTTCTGCACAATATTTCAAGCTATACCAAGCATACAATCAACTATCTCATATACAATG
TCTCTCGAGATGCCCAAAAAGAAAAGAAAAGTGGGTAGTATGTCCAAAACCATCGTTCTTTCGGTCGGCG
AGGCTACTCGCACTCTGACTGAGATCCAGTCCACCGCAGACCGTCAGATCTTCGAAGAGAAGGTCGGGCC
TCTGGTGGGTCGGCTGCGCCTCACGGCTTCGCTCCGTCAAAACGGAGCCAAGACCGCGTATCGCGTCAAC
CTAAAACTGGATCAGGCGGACGTCGTTGATTCCGGACTTCCGAAAGTGCGCTACACTCAGGTATGGTCGC
ACGACGTGACAATCGTTGCGAATAGCACCGAGGCCTCGCGCAAATCGTTGTACGATTTGACCAAGTCCCT
CGTCGCGACCTCGCAGGTCGAAGATCTTGTCGTCAACCTTGTGCCGCTGGGCCGTGGCTCCGGACGAGCC
GATGCTCTCGACGATTTTGACCTCGATATGCTGGGATCCGACGCTCTCGATGACTTCGACCTTGACATGC
TGGGGAGTGACGCTCTGGACGACTTCGATCTCGACATGCTGGGCTCCGACGCCCTGGATGACTTCGATCT
GGACATGCTCATCAACTGAGCGGCCGCCACCGCGGTGGAGCTCTAAGCAAATAGCTAAATTATATACGAA
TTAATATTATGATTAAGTGTTTACGTGAGTGCGATATTTTTATTACTATCTTATACAGTTGTATATACTC
TATAAAATGAGTTGTCTATTAATTAACGCGATGAATGCTTTCTGGGTTTACCTCTCCAACAACTCTAGTT
TACTTCTCAATACATTCAATTGTATTTGATTTGTCAATACTTCATCATTAATCAATTCTATAGTTTTGTT
TTTCTCGTTTATTTCCAAATTTAATGCATCAATTTTATTATTCAATTTGTCGTTGATTTTGGTTAATGAT
TTTATGGTTTGATCTCTGGCATTGATTGTTTGTGTTAGTTTTTCATTATTGATAATTAAATTATTTAAGT
TAGTTATCAACTCGGTGTTTTCAAGTTTCAAGTTTTCAATTTCTTTAGAGTTTATTAGATTTGTCAAAGT
TTCTGAATTGCTTGATTGGTCCTGTAGAAGAGTATTTGTTGTTGTGGATAATTGATTCAATTTTTGAGAC
AATTGCTGGAAGGCGTTGAAATATCTAGCATCAATCTCATGGTTTTTTTCCCGAGAGTCTCGTAGATTCA
ATTGTTTTAATATATCTTGGGACCACTCTTGATTTGAACTCATGGAAATTAAACTGGGTGTTGTGTTGTG
GTGTAATGATTGTACCCCCTTTGCTTATAATTGTGTGGTGACACCGATTATTTAAAGCTGCAGCATACGA
TATATATACATGTGTATATATGTATACCTATGAATGTCAGTAAGTATGTATACGAACAGTATGATACTGA
AGATGACAAGGTAATGCATCATTCTATACGTGTCATTCTGAACGAGGCGCGCTTTCCTTTTTTCTTTTTG
CTTTTTCTTTTTTTTTCTCTTGAACTCCAGAAAAAAAATATAAAAGAGATGGAGGAACGGGAAAAAGTTA
GTTGTGGTGATAGGTGGCAAGTGGTATTCCGTAAGAACAACAAGAAAAGCATTTCATATTATGGCTGAAC
TGAGCGAACAAGTGCAAAATTTAAGCATCAACGACAACAACGAGAATGGTTATGTTCCTCCTCACTTAAG
AGGAAAACCAAGAAGTGCCAGAAATAACAGTAGCAACTACAATAACAACAACGGCGGCTACAACGGTGGC
CGTGGCGGTGGCAGCTTCTTTAGCAACAACCGTCGTGGTGGTTACGGCAACGGTGGTTTCTTCGGTGGAA
ACAACGGTGGCAGCGGCCGGCCATTTAAATGTTTAAACGGCCACGCTGGCCCAATTCGCCCTATAGTGAG
TCGTATTACAATTCACTGGCCGTCGTTTTACAACGTCGTGACTGGGAAAACCCTGGCGTTACCCAACTTA
ATCGCCTTGCAGCACATCCCCCTTTCGCCAGCTGGCGTAATAGCGAAGAGGCCCGCACCGATCGCCCTTC
CCAACAGTTGCGCAGCCTGAATGGCGAATGG
[124 nt withheld, positions 5492-5615]
C
[91 nt withheld, positions 5617-5707]
A
[49 nt withheld, positions 5709-5757]
CCTTTGACGTTGGAGTCCACGTTCTTT
[37 nt withheld, positions 5785-5821]
ACCCTATCTCGGTCTATTCTTTTGATTTATAAGGGATTTTGCCGATTTCGGCCTATTGGTTAAAAAATGA
GCTGATTTAACAAAAATTTAACGCGAATTTTAACAAAATATTAACGCTTACAATTTCCTGATGCGGTATT
TTCTCCTTACGCATCTGTGCGGTATTTCACACCGCATAGGGTAATAACTGATATAATTAAATTGAAGCTC
TAATTTGTGAGTTTAGTATTAGGATCTCTACCCTTGGCGAAAAGTCCTCTGCCAACAATGATGATATCTG
ATCCACCACTTACAACTTCGTCGACGGTTCTGTACTGCTGACCCAATATGCGTATATATACCAATCTAAG
TCTGTGCTCCTTCCTTCGTTCTTCCTTCTGTTCGGAGATTACCGAATCAAAAAAATTTCAAGGAAACCGA
AATCAAAAAAAAGAATAAAAAAAAAATGATGAATTGAAAAGGTGGTATGGTGCACTCTCAGTACAATCTG
CTCTGATGCCGCATAGTTAAGCCAGCCCCGACACCCGCCAACACCCGCTGACGCGCCCTGACGGGCTTGT
CTGCTCCCGGCATCCGCTTACAGACAAGCTGTGACCGTCTCCGGGAGCTGCATGTGTCAGAGGTTTTCAC
CGTCATCACCGAAACGCGCGAGACGAAAGGGCCTCGTGATACGCCTATTTTTATAGGTTAATGTCATGAT
AATAATGGTTTCTTAGACGTCGGCGCGCCGAGGACGTCAGGTGGCACTTTTCGGGGAAATGTGCGCGGAA
CCCCTATTTGTTTATTTTTCTAAATACATTCAAATATGTATCCGCTCATGAGACAATAACCCTGATAAAT
GCTTCAATAATATTGAAAAAGGAAGAGTATGAGTATTCAACATTTCCGTGTCGCCCTTATTCCCTTTTTT
GCGGCATTTTGCCTTCCTGTTTTTGCTCACCCAGAAACGCTGGTGAAAGTAAAAGATGCTGAAGATCAGT
TGGGTGCACGAGTGGGTTACATCGAACTGGATCTCAACAGCGGTAAGATCCTTGAGAGTTTTCGCCCCGA
AGAACGTTTTCCAATGATGAGCACTTTTAAAGTTCTGCTATGTGGCGCGGTATTATCCCGTATTGACGCC
GGGCAAGAGCAACTCGGTCGCCGCATACACTATTCTCAGAATGACTTGGTTGAGTACTCACCAGTCACAG
AAAAGCATCTTACGGATGGCATGACAGTAAGAGAATTATGCAGTGCTGCCATAACCATGAGTGATAACAC
TGCGGCCAACTTACTTCTGACAACGATCGGAGGACCGAAGGAGCTAACCGCTTTTTTGCACAACATGGGG
GATCATGTAACTCGCCTTGATCGTTGGGAACCGGAGCTGAATGAAGCCATACCAAACGACGAGCGTGACA
CCACGATGCCTGTAGCAATGGCAACAACGTTGCGCAAACTATTAACTGGCGAACTACTTACTCTAGCTTC
CCGGCAACAATTAATAGACTGGATGGAGGCGGATAAAGTTGCAGGACCACTTCTGCGCTCGGCCCTTCCG
GCTGGCTGGTTTATTGCTGATAAATCTGGAGCCGGTGAGCGTGGGTCTCGCGGTATCATTGCAGCACTGG
GGCCAGATGGTAAGCCCTCCCGTATCGTAGTTATCTACACGACGGGGAGTCAGGCAACTATGGATGAACG
AAATAGACAGATCGCTGAGATAGGTGCCTCACTGATTAAGCATTGGTAACTGTCAGACCAAGTTTACTCA
TATATACTTTAGATTGATTTAAAACTTCATTTTTAATTTAAAAGGATCTAGGTGAAGATCCTTTTTGATA
ATCTCATGACCAAAATCCCTTAACGTGAGTTTTCGTTCCACTGAGCGTCAGACCCCGTAGAAAAGATCAA
AGGATCTTCTTGAGATCCTTTTTTTCTGCGCGTAATCTGCTGCTTGCAAACAAAAAAACCACCGCTACCA
GCGGTGGTTTGTTTGCCGGATCAAGAGCTACCAACTCTTTTTCCGAAGGTAACTGGCTTCAGCAGAGCGC
AGATACCAAATACTGTTCTTCTAGTGTAGCCGTAGTTAGGCCACCACTTCAAGAACTCTGTAGCACCGCC
TACATACCTCGCTCTGCTAATCCTGTTACCAGTGGCTGCTGCCAGTGGCGATAAGTCGTGTCTTACCGGG
TTGGACTCAAGACGATAGTTACCGGATAAGGCGCAGCGGTCGGGCTGAACGGGGGGTTCGTGCACACAGC
CCAGCTTGGAGCGAACGACCTACACCGAACTGAGATACCTACAGCGTGAGCTATGAGAAAGCGCCACGCT
TCCCGAAGGGAGAAAGGCGGACAGGTATCCGGTAAGCGGCAGGGTCGGAACAGGAGAGCGCACGAGGGAG
CTTCCAGGGGGAAACGCCTGGTATCTTTATAGTCCTGTCGGGTTTCGCCACCTCTGACTTGAGCGTCGAT
TTTTGTGATGCTCGTCAGGGGGGCGGAGCCTATGGAAAAACGCCAGCAACGCGGCCTTTTTACGGTTCCT
GGCCTTTTGCTGGCCTTTTGCTCACATGTTCTTTCCTGCGTTATCCCCTGATTCTGTGGATAACCGTATT
ACCGCCTTTGAGTGAGCTGATACCGCTCGCCGCAGCCGAACGACCGAGCGCAGCGAGTCAGTGAGCGAGG
AAGCGGAAGAGCGCCCAATACGCAAACCGCCTCTCCCCGCGCGTTGGCCGATTCATTAATGCAGCTGGCA
CGACAGGTTTCCCGACTGGAAAGCGGGCAGTGAGCGCAACGCAATTAATGTGAGTTAGCTCACTCATTAG
GCACCCCAGGCTTTACACTTTATGCTTCCGGCTCCTATGTTGTGTGGAATTGTGAGCGGATAACAATTTC
ACACAGGAAACAGCTATGACCATGATTACGCCAAGCTCGGAATTAACCCTCACTAAAGGGAACAAAAGCT
G
