>Addgene plasmid #62280 | pJZC504 | addgene partial sequence | sequence record 107243 | yADH1-F 5'-ATACGGCCTTCCTTCCAGTT-3'
TAGACCTGCAATTATTAATCTTTTGTTTCCTCGTCATTGTTCTCGTTCCCTTTCTTCCTTGTTTCTTTTT
CTGCACAATATTTCAAGCTATACCAAGCATACAATCAACTATCTCATATACAATGTCTCTCGAGATGCCC
AAAAAGAAAAGAAAAGTGGGTAGTATGTCCAAAACCATCGTTCTTTCGGTCGGCGAGGCTACTCGCACTC
TGACTGAGATCCAGTCCACCGCAGACCGTCAGATCTTCGAAGAGAAGGTCGGGCCTCTGGTGGGTCGGCT
GCGCCTCACGGCTTCGCTCCGTCAAAACGGAGCCAAGACCGCGTATCGCGTCAACCTAAAACTGGATCAG
GCGGACGTCGTTGATTCCGGACTTCCGAAAGTGCGCTACACTCAGGTATGGTCGCACGACGTGACAATCG
TTGCGAATAGCACCGAGGCCTCGCGCAAATCGTTGTACGATTTGACCAAGTCCCTCGTCGCGACCTCGCA
GGTCGAAGATCTTGTCGTCAACCTTGTGCCGCTGGGCCGTGGCTCCGGACGAGCCGATGCTCTCGACGAT
TTTGACCTCGATATGCTGGGATCCGACGCTCTCGATGACTTCGACCTTGACATGCTGGGGAGTGACGCTC
TGGACGACTTCGATCTCGACATGCTGGGCTCCGACGCCCTGGATGACTTCGATCTGGACATGCTCATCAA
CTGAGC
