>Addgene plasmid #62280 | pJZC504 | addgene partial sequence | sequence record 107244 | M13-F20 5'-TGTAAAACGACGGCCAGT-3'
TGGCCGGCCGCTGCCACCGTTGTTTCCACCGAAGAAACCACCGTTGCCGTAACCACCACGACGGTTGTTG
CTAAAGAAGCTGCCACCGCCACGGCCACCGTTGTAGCCGCCGTTGTTGTTATTGTAGTTGCTACTGTTAT
TTCTGGCACTTCTTGGTTTTCCTCTTAAGTGAGGAGGAACATAACCATTCTCGTTGTTGTCGTTGATGCT
TAAATTTTGCACTTGTTCGCTCAGTTCAGCCATAATATGAAATGCTTTTCTTGTTGTTCTTACGGAATAC
CACTTGCCACCTATCACCACAACTAACTTTTTCCCGTTCCTCCATCTCTTTTATATTTTTTTTCTGGAGT
TCAAGAGAAAAAAAAAGAAAAAGCAAAAAGAAAAAAGGAAAGCGCGCCTCGTTCAGAATGACACGTATAG
AATGATGCATTACCTTGTCATCTTCAGTATCATACTGTTCGTATACATACTTACTGACATTCATAGGTAT
ACATATATACACATGTATATATATCGTATGCTGCAGCTTTAAATAATCGGTGTCACCACACAATTATAAG
CAAAGGGGGTACAATCATTACACCACAACACAACACCCAGTTTAATTTCCATGAGTTCAAATCAAGAGTG
GTCCCAAGATATATTAAAACAATTGAATCTACGAGACTCTCGGGAAAAAAACCATGAGATTGATGCTAGA
TATTTCAACGCCTTCCAGCAATTGTCTC
